Addgene plasmid #84086: pFGC5941-PacI-ath-STTM161.1
Purpose: target miRNA161.1 for destruction in Arabidopsis thaliana
Depositing lab: Guiliang Tang. Depositing organization: Michigan Technological University. Publication: Construction of short tandem target mimic (STTM) to block the functions of plant and animal microRNAs. Tang G, Yan J, Gu Y, Qiao M, Fan R, Mao Y, Tang X. Methods. 2012 Oct;58(2):118-25. doi: 10.1016/j.ymeth.2012.10.006. Epub 2012 Oct 23. PubMed 23098881.
Backbone
  Vector backbone: pFGC5941-PacI
  Backbone manufacturer: Guiliang Tang (Addgene plasmid # 44182)
  Backbone size w/o insert (bp): 8608
  Vector type: Plant Expression
  Selectable markers: Basta
Growth in bacteria
  Bacterial resistance: Chloramphenicol and Kanamycin, 25 & 50 μg/mL
  Growth temperature: 37°C
  Growth strain: DH5alpha
  Copy number: High Copy
Gene/Insert
  Gene/Insert name: STTM161.1
  Species: A. thaliana (mustard weed)
  Insert size (bp): 2846
  Promoter: 2x35S
  Cloning method: Restriction Enzyme; 5′ cloning site PacI (not destroyed); 3′ cloning site PacI (not destroyed)
  Sequencing primers: 5′ CACTATCCTTCGCAAGACCCTTCC; 3′ CAACACATGAGCGAAACCCTATAA
Terms and licenses: Academic/Nonprofit Terms; Industry Terms: Not Available to Industry
Depositor comments: The insert within this plasmid contains a 2x35S promoter, STTM, T35S and CmR.
How to cite: pFGC5941-PacI-ath-STTM161.1 was a gift from Guiliang Tang (Addgene plasmid # 84086 ; http://n2t.net/addgene:84086 ; RRID:Addgene_84086)
