[The description below was written by a language model from this plasmid's Addgene catalogue record and pLannotate feature annotations shown in this document.]
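Description:
pFGC5941-PacI-ath-STTM161.1 is a plant expression binary vector for Agrobacterium-mediated transformation, designed to knock down miR161.1 function in Arabidopsis thaliana. It is built on the pFGC5941-PacI backbone, which carries the pVS1 replication and stability functions (oriV, RepA, StaA) for maintenance in Agrobacterium, together with a ColE1/pBR322-type origin and bom site for propagation in E. coli. A kanamycin resistance gene (aphA-3) lies on the backbone outside the T-DNA. Nopaline-type left and right border repeats define the transferred region, which includes a bar (phosphinothricin acetyltransferase) gene driven by the mannopine synthase promoter and terminator, giving Basta/glufosinate selection of transgenic plants.

The payload is a cassette of about 2.8 kb inserted at a PacI site that is retained on both sides. According to the depositor, it contains a duplicated CaMV 35S promoter, the short tandem target mimic (STTM), a 35S terminator and a chloramphenicol resistance gene. The feature table agrees with this: it shows two 35S promoter segments in tandem on the reverse strand, a CaMV poly(A) signal downstream of them, and an adjacent CmR gene with its bacterial promoter. The STTM itself was not annotated by the automated tool, but it presumably lies in the gap between the promoter and the poly(A) signal. STTM transcripts carry two non-cleavable binding sites for the target miRNA joined by a short spacer, which sequester the miRNA and trigger its degradation. The CmR marker travels with the cassette, so dual chloramphenicol and kanamycin selection identifies backbones that have received the insert. An OCS terminator and short ori, lacZα and MCS fragments also remain in the vector. The construct is used for loss-of-function studies of miR161.1 in Arabidopsis.
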