Features (pLannotate 1.2.2; 29 found; start..end, strand, type, name):
     73..361     -  promoter       CaMV 35S promoter (fragment): strong constitutive promoter from cauliflower mosaic virus
    430..448     -  promoter       T7 promoter: promoter for bacteriophage T7 RNA polymerase
    553..594     +  rep_origin     ori (fragment): high-copy-number ColE1/pMB1/pBR322/pUC origin of replication
    627..1334    +  terminator     OCS terminator: octopine synthase terminator
   1335..1355    +  misc_feature   MCS (fragment): pUC18/19 multiple cloning site
   1358..1512    +  CDS            lacZα (fragment): LacZα fragment of β-galactosidase; lacZ fragment
   1578..1602    +  misc_feature   RB T-DNA repeat: right border repeat from nopaline C58 T-DNA
   1942..2343    +  CDS            Y4CG_SINFN (fragment): Protein inferred from homology: Swiss-Prot protein existence level 3. From Sinorhizobium fredii (strain NBRC 101917 / NGR234).
   2903..3532    +  CDS            pVS1 StaA: stability protein from the Pseudomonas plasmid pVS1 (Heeb et al., 2000)
   3961..5034    +  CDS            pVS1 RepA: replication protein from the Pseudomonas plasmid pVS1 (Heeb et al., 2000)
   5100..5294    +  rep_origin     pVS1 oriV: origin of replication for the Pseudomonas plasmid pVS1 (Heeb et al., 2000)
   5497..5536    +  CDS            rop (fragment): Rop protein, which maintains plasmids at low copy number; rop
   5638..5778    +  misc_feature   bom: basis of mobility region from pBR322
   5964..6552    -  rep_origin     ori: high-copy-number ColE1/pMB1/pBR322/pUC origin of replication
   6639..7433    -  CDS            KanR: aminoglycoside phosphotransferase; aphA-3; confers resistance to kanamycin
   7858..7882    +  misc_feature   LB T-DNA repeat: left border repeat from nopaline C58 T-DNA
   7968..8220    -  terminator     MAS terminator: mannopine synthase terminator
   8233..8781    -  CDS            bar: PAT_STRHY - Experimental evidence at protein level: Swiss-Prot protein existence level 1. Inactivates phosphinothricin (PPT) by transfer of an acetyl group from acetyl CoA. Can also acetylate demethylphosphinothricin but not PTT or glutamate. This enzyme is an effector of phosphinothricin tripeptide (PTT or bialaphos) resistance. From Streptomyces hygroscopicus. Introduced by genetic manipulation and expressed in glufosinate-tolerant maize by Dekalb Genetics.
   8787..9167    -  promoter       MAS promoter: mannopine synthase promoter (Velten et al., 1984)
   9219..9240    +  rep_origin     ori (fragment): high-copy-number ColE1/pMB1/pBR322/pUC origin of replication
   9294..9335    +  rep_origin     ori (fragment): high-copy-number ColE1/pMB1/pBR322/pUC origin of replication
   9343..9511    +  rep_origin     ori (fragment): high-copy-number ColE1/pMB1/pBR322/pUC origin of replication
   9573..9601    +  promoter       tet promoter: E. coli promoter for tetracycline efflux protein gene
   9601..9637    +  promoter       cat promoter (fragment): promoter of the E. coli cat gene encoding chloramphenicol acetyltransferase
   9638..10297   +  CDS            CmR: chloramphenicol acetyltransferase; cat; confers resistance to chloramphenicol
  10362..10380   +  promoter       SP6 promoter: promoter for bacteriophage SP6 RNA polymerase
  10942..11118   -  polyA_signal   CaMV poly(A) signal: cauliflower mosaic virus polyadenylation signal
  11279..22      -  promoter       CaMV 35S promoter (across the origin): strong constitutive promoter from cauliflower mosaic virus
  11281..11327   -  promoter       minimal CaMV 35S promoter: minimal 35S promoter from cauliflower mosaic virus
>Addgene plasmid #84086 | pFGC5941-PacI-ath-STTM161.1 | addgene full sequence | sequence record 166694 | Addgene NGS Result
TACCCTTTGTTGAAAAGTCTCAATAGCCCTTTGGTCTTCTGAGACAGTATCTTTGACATTTTTGGAGTAG
GGGTGGGATTGTGCGTCATCCCTTACGTCAGTGGAGATGTCACATCAATCCACTTGCTTTGAAGACGTGG
TTGGAACGTCTTCTTTTCCCACGATGCTCCTCGTGGGTGGGGGTCCATCTTTGGGACCACTGTCGGCAGA
GGCATCTTGAATGATAGCCTTTCCTTTATCGCAATGATGGCATTTGTAGGAGCCACCTTCCTTTTCCACT
GTCCTTTCGATGAAGTGACAGATAGCTGGGCAATGGAATCCGAGGAGGTTTCCCGAAATTACCCTTTGTT
GAAAAGTCTCAATAGCCCTTTGGTCTTCTGAGACTGTATCTTTGACATTTTTGGAGTAGGGATCAGATCT
GCCGGTCTCCCTATAGTGAGTCGTATTAATTTCGATAAGCCAGGTTAACCTGCATTAATGAATCGGCTGC
AGTACCCGGGAATTTAACCCGCCTAATGAGCGGGCTTTTTTTTTGTGATCCAAAGGATCTCCTTGAGATC
CTTTTTTTCTGCGCGTAATCTGCTGCTTGCAAACTTAATTAAGACCCGGGACTAGTCCCTAGAGTCCTGC
TTTAATGAGATATGCGAGACGCCTATGATCGCATGATATTTGCTTTCAATTCTGTTGTGCACGTTGTAAA
AAACCTGAGCATGTGTAGCTCAGATCCTTACCGCCGGTTTCGGTTCATTCTAATGAATATATCACCCGTT
ACTATCGTATTTTTATGAATAATATTCTCCGTTCAATTTACTGATTGTACCCTACTACTTATATGTACAA
TATTAAAATGAAAACAATATATTGTGCTGAATAGGTTTATAGCGACATCTATGATAGAGCGCCACAATAA
CAAACAATTGCGTTTTATTATTACAAATCCAATTTTAAAAAAAGCGGCAGAACCGGTCAAACCTAAAAGA
CTGATTACATAAATCTTATTCAAATTTCAAAAGTGCCCCAGGGGCTAGTATCTACGACACACCGAGCGGC
GAACTAATAACGCTCACTGAAGGGAACTCCGGTTCCCCGCCGGCGCGCATGGGTGAGATTCCTTGAAGTT
GAGTATTGGCCGTCCGCTCTACCGAAAGTTACGGGCACCATTCAACCCGGTCCAGCACGGCGGCCGGGTA
ACCGACTTGCTGCCCCGAGAATTATGCAGCATTTTTTTGGTGTATGTGGGCCCCAAATGAAGTGCAGGTC
AAACCTTGACAGTGACGACAAATCGTTGGGCGGGTCCAGGGCGAATTTTGCGACAACATGTCGAGGCTCA
GCAGGACCTGCAGGCATGCAAGCTTGGCACTGGCCGTCGTTTTACAACGTCGTGACTGGGAAAACCCTGG
CGTTACCCAACTTAATCGCCTTGCAGCACATCCCCCTTTCGCCAGCTGGCGTAATAGCGAAGAGGCCCGC
ACCGATCGCCCTTCCCAACAGTTGCGCAGCCTGAATGGCGAATGCTAGAGCAGCTTGAGCTTGGATCAGA
TTGTCGTTTCCCGCCTTCAGTTTAAACTATCAGTGTTTGACAGGATATATTGGCGGGTAAACCTAAGAGA
AAAGAGCGTTTATTAGAATAATCGGATATTTAAAAGGGCGTGAAAAGGTTTATCCGTTCGTCCATTTGTA
TGTGCATGCCAACCACAGGGTTCCCCTCGGGATCAAAGTACTTTGATCCAACCCCTCCGCTGCTATAGTG
CAGTCGGCTTCTGACGTTCAGTGCAGCCGTCTTCTGAAAACGACATGTCGCACAAGTCCTAAGTTACGCG
ACAGGCTGCCGCCCTGCCCTTTTCCTGGCGTTTTCTTGTCGCGTGTTTTAGTCGCATAAAGTAGAATACT
TGCGACTAGAACCGGAGACATTACGCCATGAACAAGAGCGCCGCCGCTGGCCTGCTGGGCTATGCCCGCG
TCAGCACCGACGACCAGGACTTGACCAACCAACGGGCCGAACTGCACGCGGCCGGCTGCACCAAGCTGTT
TTCCGAGAAGATCACCGGCACCAGGCGCGACCGCCCGGAGCTGGCCAGGATGCTTGACCACCTACGCCCT
GGCGACGTTGTGACAGTGACCAGGCTAGACCGCCTGGCCCGCAGCACCCGCGACCTACTGGACATTGCCG
AGCGCATCCAGGAGGCCGGCGCGGGCCTGCGTAGCCTGGCAGAGCCGTGGGCCGACACCACCACGCCGGC
CGGCCGCATGGTGTTGACCGTGTTCGCCGGCATTGCCGAGTTCGAGCGTTCCCTAATCATCGACCGCACC
CGGAGCGGGCGCGAGGCCGCCAAGGCCCGAGGCGTGAAGTTTGGCCCCCGCCCTACCCTCACCCCGGCAC
AGATCGCGCACGCCCGCGAGCTGATCGACCAGGAAGGCCGCACCGTGAAAGAGGCGGCTGCACTGCTTGG
CGTGCATCGCTCGACCCTGTACCGCGCACTTGAGCGCAGCGAGGAAGTGACGCCCACCGAGGCCAGGCGG
CGCGGTGCCTTCCGTGAGGACGCATTGACCGAGGCCGACGCCCTGGCGGCCGCCGAGAATGAACGCCAAG
AGGAACAAGCATGAAACCGCACCAGGACGGCCAGGACGAACCGTTTTTCATTACCGAAGAGATCGAGGCG
GAGATGATCGCGGCCGGGTACGTGTTCGAGCCGCCCGCGCACGTCTCAACCGTGCGGCTGCATGAAATCC
TGGCCGGTTTGTCTGATGCCAAGCTGGCGGCCTGGCCGGCCAGCTTGGCCGCTGAAGAAACCGAGCGCCG
CCGTCTAAAAAGGTGATGTGTATTTGAGTAAAACAGCTTGCGTCATGCGGTCGCTGCGTATATGATGCGA
TGAGTAAATAAACAAATACGCAAGGGGAACGCATGAAGGTTATCGCTGTACTTAACCAGAAAGGCGGGTC
AGGCAAGACGACCATCGCAACCCATCTAGCCCGCGCCCTGCAACTCGCCGGGGCCGATGTTCTGTTAGTC
GATTCCGATCCCCAGGGCAGTGCCCGCGATTGGGCGGCCGTGCGGGAAGATCAACCGCTAACCGTTGTCG
GCATCGACCGCCCGACGATTGACCGCGACGTGAAGGCCATCGGCCGGCGCGACTTCGTAGTGATCGACGG
AGCGCCCCAGGCGGCGGACTTGGCTGTGTCCGCGATCAAGGCAGCCGACTTCGTGCTGATTCCGGTGCAG
CCAAGCCCTTACGACATATGGGCCACCGCCGACCTGGTGGAGCTGGTTAAGCAGCGCATTGAGGTCACGG
ATGGAAGGCTACAAGCGGCCTTTGTCGTGTCGCGGGCGATCAAAGGCACGCGCATCGGCGGTGAGGTTGC
CGAGGCGCTGGCCGGGTACGAGCTGCCCATTCTTGAGTCCCGTATCACGCAGCGCGTGAGCTACCCAGGC
ACTGCCGCCGCCGGCACAACCGTTCTTGAATCAGAACCCGAGGGCGACGCTGCCCGCGAGGTCCAGGCGC
TGGCCGCTGAAATTAAATCAAAACTCATTTGAGTTAATGAGGTAAAGAGAAAATGAGCAAAAGCACAAAC
ACGCTAAGTGCCGGCCGTCCGAGCGCACGCAGCAGCAAGGCTGCAACGTTGGCCAGCCTGGCAGACACGC
CAGCCATGAAGCGGGTCAACTTTCAGTTGCCGGCGGAGGATCACACCAAGCTGAAGATGTACGCGGTACG
CCAAGGCAAGACCATTACCGAGCTGCTATCTGAATACATCGCGCAGCTACCAGAGTAAATGAGCAAATGA
ATAAATGAGTAGATGAATTTTAGCGGCTAAAGGAGGCGGCATGGAAAATCAAGAACAACCAGGCACCGAC
GCCGTGGAATGCCCCATGTGTGGAGGAACGGGCGGTTGGCCAGGCGTAAGCGGCTGGGTTGCCTGCCGGC
CCTGCAATGGCACTGGAACCCCCAAGCCCGAGGAATCGGCGTGAGCGGTCGCAAACCATCCGGCCCGGTA
CAAATCGGCGCGGCGCTGGGTGATGACCTGGTGGAGAAGTTGAAGGCCGCGCAGGCCGCCCAGCGGCAAC
GCATCGAGGCAGAAGCACGCCCCGGTGAATCGTGGCAAGCGGCCGCTGATCGAATCCGCAAAGAATCCCG
GCAACCGCCGGCAGCCGGTGCGCCGTCGATTAGGAAGCCGCCCAAGGGCGACGAGCAACCAGATTTTTTC
GTTCCGATGCTCTATGACGTGGGCACCCGCGATAGTCGCAGCATCATGGACGTGGCCGTTTTCCGTCTGT
CGAAGCGTGACCGACGAGCTGGCGAGGTGATCCGCTACGAGCTTCCAGACGGGCACGTAGAGGTTTCCGC
AGGGCCGGCCGGCATGGCCAGTGTGTGGGATTACGACCTGGTACTGATGGCGGTTTCCCATCTAACCGAA
TCCATGAACCGATACCGGGAAGGGAAGGGAGACAAGCCCGGCCGCGTGTTCCGTCCACACGTTGCGGACG
TACTCAAGTTCTGCCGGCGAGCCGATGGCGGAAAGCAGAAAGACGACCTGGTAGAAACCTGCATTCGGTT
AAACACCACGCACGTTGCCATGCAGCGTACGAAGAAGGCCAAGAACGGCCGCCTGGTGACGGTATCCGAG
GGTGAAGCCTTGATTAGCCGCTACAAGATCGTAAAGAGCGAAACCGGGCGGCCGGAGTACATCGAGATCG
AGCTAGCTGATTGGATGTACCGCGAGATCACAGAAGGCAAGAACCCGGACGTGCTGACGGTTCACCCCGA
TTACTTTTTGATCGATCCCGGCATCGGCCGTTTTCTCTACCGCCTGGCACGCCGCGCCGCAGGCAAGGCA
GAAGCCAGATGGTTGTTCAAGACGATCTACGAACGCAGTGGCAGCGCCGGAGAGTTCAAGAAGTTCTGTT
TCACCGTGCGCAAGCTGATCGGGTCAAATGACCTGCCGGAGTACGATTTGAAGGAGGAGGCGGGGCAGGC
TGGCCCGATCCTAGTCATGCGCTACCGCAACCTGATCGAGGGCGAAGCATCCGCCGGTTCCTAATGTACG
GAGCAGATGCTAGGGCAAATTGCCCTAGCAGGGGAAAAAGGTCGAAAAGGTCTCTTTCCTGTGGATAGCA
CGTACATTGGGAACCCAAAGCCGTACATTGGGAACCGGAACCCGTACATTGGGAACCCAAAGCCGTACAT
TGGGAACCGGTCACACATGTAAGTGACTGATATAAAAGAGAAAAAAGGCGATTTTTCCGCCTAAAACTCT
TTAAAACTTATTAAAACTCTTAAAACCCGCCTGGCCTGTGCATAACTGTCTGGCCAGCGCACAGCCGAAG
AGCTGCAAAAAGCGCCTACCCTTCGGTCGCTGCGCTCCCTACGCCCCGCCGCTTCGCGTCGGCCTATCGC
GGCCGCTGGCCGCTCAAAAATGGCTGGCCTACGGCCAGGCAATCTACCAGGGCGCGGACAAGCCGCGCCG
TCGCCACTCGACCGCCGGCGCCCACATCAAGGCACCCTGCCTCGCGCGTTTCGGTGATGACGGTGAAAAC
CTCTGACACATGCAGCTCCCGGAGACGGTCACAGCTTGTCTGTAAGCGGATGCCGGGAGCAGACAAGCCC
GTCAGGGCGCGTCAGCGGGTGTTGGCGGGTGTCGGGGCGCAGCCATGACCCAGTCACGTAGCGATAGCGG
AGTGTATACTGGCTTAACTATGCGGCATCAGAGCAGATTGTACTGAGAGTGCACCATATGCGGTGTGAAA
TACCGCACAGATGCGTAAGGAGAAAATACCGCATCAGGCGCTCTTCCGCTTCCTCGCTCACTGACTCGCT
GCGCTCGGTCGTTCGGCTGCGGCGAGCGGTATCAGCTCACTCAAAGGCGGTAATACGGTTATCCACAGAA
TCAGGGGATAACGCAGGAAAGAACATGTGAGCAAAAGGCCAGCAAAAGGCCAGGAACCGTAAAAAGGCCG
CGTTGCTGGCGTTTTTCCATAGGCTCCGCCCCCCTGACGAGCATCACAAAAATCGACGCTCAAGTCAGAG
GTGGCGAAACCCGACAGGACTATAAAGATACCAGGCGTTTCCCCCTGGAAGCTCCCTCGTGCGCTCTCCT
GTTCCGACCCTGCCGCTTACCGGATACCTGTCCGCCTTTCTCCCTTCGGGAAGCGTGGCGCTTTCTCATA
GCTCACGCTGTAGGTATCTCAGTTCGGTGTAGGTCGTTCGCTCCAAGCTGGGCTGTGTGCACGAACCCCC
CGTTCAGCCCGACCGCTGCGCCTTATCCGGTAACTATCGTCTTGAGTCCAACCCGGTAAGACACGACTTA
TCGCCACTGGCAGCAGCCACTGGTAACAGGATTAGCAGAGCGAGGTATGTAGGCGGTGCTACAGAGTTCT
TGAAGTGGTGGCCTAACTACGGCTACACTAGAAGGACAGTATTTGGTATCTGCGCTCTGCTGAAGCCAGT
TACCTTCGGAAAAAGAGTTGGTAGCTCTTGATCCGGCAAACAAACCACCGCTGGTAGCGGTGGTTTTTTT
GTTTGCAAGCAGCAGATTACGCGCAGAAAAAAAGGATCTCAAGAAGATCCTTTGATCTTTTCTACGGGGT
CTGACGCTCAGTGGAACGAAAACTCACGTTAAGGGATTTTGGTCATGCATTCTAGGTACTAAAACAATTC
ATCCAGTAAAATATAATATTTTATTTTCTCCCAATCAGGCTTGATCCCCAGTAAGTCAAAAAATAGCTCG
ACATACTGTTCTTCCCCGATATCCTCCCTGATCGACCGGACGCAGAAGGCAATGTCATACCACTTGTCCG
CCCTGCCGCTTCTCCCAAGATCAATAAAGCCACTTACTTTGCCATCTTTCACAAAGATGTTGCTGTCTCC
CAGGTCGCCGTGGGAAAAGACAAGTTCCTCTTCGGGCTTTTCCGTCTTTAAAAAATCATACAGCTCGCGC
GGATCTTTAAATGGAGTGTCTTCTTCCCAGTTTTCGCAATCCACATCGGCCAGATCGTTATTCAGTAAGT
AATCCAATTCGGCTAAGCGGCTGTCTAAGCTATTCGTATAGGGACAATCCGATATGTCGATGGAGTGAAA
GAGCCTGATGCACTCCGCATACAGCTCGATAATCTTTTCAGGGCTTTGTTCATCTTCATACTCTTCCGAG
CAAAGGACGCCATCGGCCTCACTCATGAGCAGATTGCTCCAGCCATCATGCCGTTCAAAGTGCAGGACCT
TTGGAACAGGCAGCTTTCCTTCCAGCCATAGCATCATGTCCTTTTCCCGTTCCACATCATAGGTGGTCCC
TTTATACCGGCTGTCCGTCATTTTTAAATATAGGTTTTCATTTTCTCCCACCAGCTTATATACCTTAGCA
GGAGACATTCCTTCCGTATCTTTTACGCAGCGGTATTTTTCGATCAGTTTTTTCAATTCCGGTGATATTC
TCATTTTAGCCATTTATTATTTCCTTCCTCTTTTCTACAGTATTTAAAGATACCCCAAGAAGCTAATTAT
AACAAGACGAACTCCAATTCACTGTTCCTTGCATTCTAAAACCTTAAATACCAGAAAACAGCTTTTTCAA
AGTTGTTTTCAAAGTTGGCGTATAACATAGTATCGACGGAGCCGATTTTGAAACCGCGGTGATCACAGGC
AGCAACGCTCTGTCATCGTTACAATCAACATGCTACCCTCCGCGAGATCATCCGTGTTTCAAACCCGGCA
GCTTAGTTGCCGTTCTTCCGAATAGCATCGGTAACATGAGCAAAGTCTGCCGCCTTACAACGGCTCTCCC
GCTGACGCCGTCCCGGACTGATGGGCTGCCTGTATCGAGTGGTGATTTTGTGCCGAGCTGCCGGTCGGGG
AGCTGTTGGCTGGCTGGTGGCAGGATATATTGTGGTGTAAACAAATTGACGCTTAGACAACTTAATAACA
CATTGCGGACGTTTTTAATGTACTGAATTAACGCCGAATTAATTCGAGCTCGGATCTGATAATTTATTTG
AAAATTCATAAGAAAAGCAAACGTTACATGAATTGATGAAACAATACAAAGACAGATAAAGCCACGCACA
TTTAGGATATTGGCCGAGATTACTGAATATTGAGTAAGATCACGGAATTTCTGACAGGAGCATGTCTTCA
ATTCAGCCCAAATGGCAGTTGAAATACTCAAACCGCCCCATATGCAGGAGCGGATCATTCATTGTTTGTT
TGGTTGCCTTTGCCAACATGGGAGTCCAAGATTCTGCAGTCAAATCTCGGTGACGGGCAGGACCGGACGG
GGCGGTACCGGCAGGCTGAAGTCCAGCTGCCAGAAACCCACGTCATGCCAGTTCCCGTGCTTGAAGCCGG
CCGCCCGCAGCATGCCGCGGGGGGCATATCCGAGCGCCTCGTGCATGCGCACGCTCGGGTCGTTGGGCAG
CCCGATGACAGCGACCACGCTCTTGAAGCCCTGTGCCTCCAGGGACTTCAGCAGGTGGGTGTAGAGCGTG
GAGCCCAGTCCCGTCCGCTGGTGGCGGGGGGAGACGTACACGGTCGACTCGGCCGTCCAGTCGTAGGCGT
TGCGTGCCTTCCAGGGGCCCGCGTAGGCGATGCCGGCGACCTCGCCGTCCACCTCGGCGACGAGCCAGGG
ATAGCGCTCCCGCAGACGGACGAGGTCGTCCGTCCACTCCTGCGGTTCCTGCGGCTCGGTACGGAAGTTG
ACCGTGCTTGTCTCGATGTAGTGGTTGACGATGGTGCAGACCGCCGGCATGTCCGCCTCGGTGGCACGGC
GGATGTCGGCCGGGCGTCGTTCTGGGCTCATCGATTCGATTTGGTGTATCGAGATTGGTTATGAAATTCA
GATGCTAGTGTAATGTATTGGTAATTTGGGAAGATATAATAGGAAGCAAGGCTATTTATCCATTTCTGAA
AAGGCGAAATGGCGTCACCGCGAGCGTCACGCGCATTCCGTTCTTGCTGTAAAGCGTTGTTTGGTACACT
TTTGACTAGCGAGGCTTGGCGTGTCAGCGTATCTATTCAAAAGTCGTTAATGGCTGCGGATCAAGAAAAA
GTTGGAATAGAAACAGAATACCCGCGAAATTCAGGCCCGGTTGCCATGTCCTACACGCCGAAATAAACGA
CCAAATTAGTAGAAAAATAAAAACTGACTCGGATACTTACGTCACGTCTTGCGCACTGATTTGAAAAATC
TCAGAATTCATGGATCCTAGGTGAGTCTAGAGAGTTATCCCTTAATTAAGAAAGGCGGACAGGTATCCGG
GAATTTAACCCGCCTAATGAGCGGGCTTTTTTTTTGTGATCCAGAGGATCTCCTTGAGATCCTTTTTTTC
TGCGCGTAATCTGCTGCTTGCAAACTTAATTAAGAAAGGCGGACAGGTATCCGGTAAGCGGCAGGGTCGG
AACAGGAGAGCGCACGAGGGAGCTTCCAGGGGGGAAACGCCTGGTATCTTTATAGTCCTGTCGGGTTTCG
CCACCTCTGACTTGAGCGTCGATTTTTGTGATGCTCGTCAGGGGGGCGGAGCCTATGGAAAAACGCCAGC
AACGCGGATCACAACAAAAAGCCCGCTCATTAGGCGGGCTAAATTCTCATGTTTGACAGCTTATCATCGA
TAAGCTTTAATGAGTTATCGAGATTTTCAGGAGCTAAGGAAGCTAAAATGGAGAAAGAAATCACTGGATA
TACCACCGTTGATATATCCCAATGGCATCGTAAAGAACATTTTGAGGCATTTCAGTCAGTTGCTCAATGT
ACCTATAACCAGACCGTTCAGCTGGATATTACGGCCTTTTTAAAGACCGTAAAGAAAAATAAGCACAAGT
TTTATCCGGCCTTTATTCACATTCTTGCCCGTCTGATGAATGCTCATCCGGAGTTCCGTATGGCAATGAA
AGACGGTGAGCTGGTAATATGGGATAGTGTTCACCCTTGTTACACCGTTTTCCATGAGCAAACCGAAACG
TTTTCATCGCTCTGGAGTGAATACCACGACGATTTCCGGCAGTTTCTACACATATATTCGCAAGATGTGG
CGTGTTACGGTGAAAACCTGGCCTATTTCCCTAAAGGGTTTATTGAGAATATGTTTTTCGTCTCAGCCAA
TCCCTGGGTGAGTTTCACCAGTTTTGATTTAAACGTGGCCAATATGGACAACTTCTTCGCCCCCGTTTTC
ACCATGGGCAAATATTATACGCAAGGCGACAAGGTGCTGATGCCGCTGGCGATTCAGGTTCATCATGCCG
TTTGTGATGGCTTCCATGTCGGCAGAATGCTTAATGAATTACAACAGTACTGCGATGAGTGACAGGGCGG
GGCGTAATTGGTACGTCGACGTAAGAACGCGGCTACAATTAATACATAACCTTATGTATCATACACATAC
GATTTAGGTGACACTATAGAACTCGAGCAGCTGAAGCTCCAATGTGATGGTCTAGAGGTCGCATGCGATC
CCCGTCACCGGTGTGAGGGAACTAGTTTTGATCTTGAAAGATCTTTTATCTTTAGAGTTAAGGACCCTTT
CGCATTTTGGTGAGGTTTTATCCTCTTGAGTTTTGGTCATAGACCTATTCATGGCTCTGATACCAATTTT
TAAGCGGGGGCTTATGCGGATTATTTCTTAAATTGATAAGGGGTTATTAGGGGGTATAGGGTATAAATAC
AATCGTTCCCTTAGCGTATAGTATAAGTATAGTAGCGTACCTCTATCAAATTTCCATCTTCTTACCTTGC
ACGGGGCCTGCAACCTTATCCTTCCTTGTCTTCCTCCTTCCTTCCGTCCACTTCATCATATTTAAACCAA
ACCTACGGGGGAGTCAACGTAACCAACCCTGCCTTAGCATCTTTTCCCTAACGGCCTCCTGCCTAAGCGG
TACTTCTAGCTTCGAACGGCGTCTGGGCTCCAGGTCTAGTCGTCTCGTGTCTGGTTTATATTCACGACAA
AGATCTATAGGGACTTTAGGAGATCTGGATTTTAGTACTGGATTTCGGTTTTAGGAATTAGAAATTTTAT
TGATAGAAGTATTTTACAAATACAAATACATACTAAGGGTTTCTTATATGCTCAACACATGAGCGAAACC
CTATAAGAACCCTAATTTCCCTTATCGGGAAACTACTCACACATTATTTATGGAGAAAATAGAGAGAGAT
AGATTTGTAGAGAGAGACTGGTGATTTCAGCGTACCGAATTCTGAAAGTGACATGTACATCGGGGTATTC
TTCTTCTTTAGACCATATTTAAATTAGACCATAACAACAACAACTGAAAGTGACATGTACATCGGGGTAA
GCTTGGGCTGTCCTCTCCAAATGAAATGAACTTCCTTATATAGAGGAAGGGTCTTGCGAAGGATAGTGGG
GTTGTGCGTCATCCCTTATGTCAGTGGAGATGTCACATCAATCCACTTGCTTTGAAGACGTGGTTGGAAC
GTCTTCTTTTTCCACGATGCTCCTCGTGGGTGGGGGTCCATTTTTGGGACCACTGTCGGCAGAGGCATCT
TGAATGATAGCCTTTCCTTTATCGCAATGATGGCATTTGTAGGAGCCACCTCCCTTTTCTACTGTCCTTT
CGATGAGGTGACAGATAGCTGGGCAATGGAATCCGAGGAGGTTTCCCGAAAT
