>Addgene plasmid #84086 | pFGC5941-PacI-ath-STTM161.1 | depositor partial sequence | sequence record 160642 | STTM
ACCCCGATGTACATGTCACTTTCAGTTGTTGTTGTTATGGTCTAATTTAAATATGGTCTAAAGAAGAAGA
ATACCCCGATGTACATGTCACTTTCA
